>Addgene plasmid #99913 | pMulti-sgRNA-LacZ | depositor full sequence | sequence record 182681 | Full Sequence
TCCTGTCGGGTTTCGCCACCTCTGACTTGAGCGTCGATTTTTGTGATGCTCGTCAGGGGGGCGGAGCCTA
TGGAAAAACGCCAGCAACGCGGCCTTTTGAATTCTGCCTTGTCTTCCTTCTGATCAATTCCGGCGCGTGC
GGCAATCCCTTTTTCACTGCATCCATGGCAGGACGTCCGCCGAGGCAGGCCAAGGCGACGAGGTGGTCGT
TGGAGACGACCGGTGGAAAGCGGGCAGTGAGCGCAACGCAATTAATGTGAGTTAGCTCACTCATTAGGCA
CCCCAGGCTTTACACTTTATGCTTCCGGCTCGTATGTTGTGTGGAATTGTGAGCGGATAACAATTTCACA
CAGGAAACAGCTATGACCATGATTACGCCAAGCGCGCAATTAACCCTCACTAAAGGGAACAAAAGCTGGA
GGACCTCGAGGGGGGGCCCGGTACCCAATTCGCCCTATAGTGAGTCGTATTACGCGCGCTCACTGGCCGT
CGTTTTACAACGTCGTGACTGGGAAAACCCTGGCGTTACCCAACTTAATCGCCTTGCAGCACATCCCCCT
TTCGCCAGCTGGCGTAATAGCGAAGAGGCCCGCACCGATCGCCCTTCCCAACAGTTGCGCAGCCTGAATG
GCGAATGGGACGCGCCCTGTAGCGGCGCCCGTCTCCAGGGGGGCACCCGTCAGTGCATTGCGCGATGCAT
GCACTGCCTCCATTGCGGTCACGCCGCCACGTTTTGCAATCTTGAAGACAACAGAAAGCTCGTAAATTGT
AAGCGTTAATATTTTGTTAAAATTCGCGTTAAATTTTTGTTAAATCAGCTCATTTTTTAACCAATAGGCC
GAAATCGGCAAAATCCCTTATAAATCAAAAGAATAGACCGAGATAGGGT
[37 nt withheld, positions 890-926]
AAAGAACGTGGACTCCAACGTCAAAGG
[49 nt withheld, positions 954-1002]
T
[91 nt withheld, positions 1004-1094]
G
[124 nt withheld, positions 1096-1219]
CAGGTGGCACTTTTCGGGGAAATGTGCGCGGAACCCCTATTTGTTTATTTTTCTAAATACATTCAAATAT
GTATCCGCTCATGAGACAATAACCCTGATAAATGCTTCAATAATATTGAAAAAGGAAGAGTCCTGAGGCG
GAAAGAACCAGCTGTGGAATGTGTGTCAGTTAGGGTGTGGAAAGTCCCCAGGCTCCCCAGCAGGCAGAAG
TATGCAAAGCATGCATCTCAATTAGTCAGCAACCAGGTGTGGAAAGTCCCCAGGCTCCCCAGCAGGCAGA
AGTATGCAAAGCATGCATCTCAATTAGTCAGCAACCATAGTCCCGCCCCTAACTCCGCCCATCCCGCCCC
TAACTCCGCCCAGTTCCGCCCATTCTCCGCCCCATGGCTGACTAATTTTTTTTATTTATGCAGAGGCCGA
GGCCGCCTCGGCCTCTGAGCTATTCCAGAAGTAGTGAGGAGGCTTTTTTGGAGGCCTAGGCTTTTGCAAA
GATCGATCAAGAGACAGGATGAGGATCGTTTCGCATGATTGAACAAGATGGATTGCACGCAGGTTCTCCG
GCCGCTTGGGTGGAGAGGCTATTCGGCTATGACTGGGCACAACAGACAATCGGCTGCTCTGATGCCGCCG
TGTTCCGGCTGTCAGCGCAGGGGCGCCCGGTTCTTTTTGTCAAGACCGACCTGTCCGGTGCCCTGAATGA
ACTGCAAGACGAGGCAGCGCGGCTATCGTGGCTGGCCACGACGGGCGTTCCTTGCGCAGCTGTGCTCGAC
GTTGTCACTGAAGCGGGAAGGGACTGGCTGCTATTGGGCGAAGTGCCGGGGCAGGATCTCCTGTCATCTC
ACCTTGCTCCTGCCGAGAAAGTATCCATCATGGCTGATGCAATGCGGCGGCTGCATACGCTTGATCCGGC
TACCTGCCCATTCGACCACCAAGCGAAACATCGCATCGAGCGAGCACGTACTCGGATGGAAGCCGGTCTT
GTCGATCAGGATGATCTGGACGAAGAGCATCAGGGGCTCGCGCCAGCCGAACTGTTCGCCAGGCTCAAGG
CGAGCATGCCCGACGGCGAGGATCTCGTCGTGACCCATGGCGATGCCTGCTTGCCGAATATCATGGTGGA
AAATGGCCGCTTTTCTGGATTCATCGACTGTGGCCGGCTGGGTGTGGCGGACCGCTATCAGGACATAGCG
TTGGCTACCCGTGATATTGCTGAAGAGCTTGGCGGCGAATGGGCTGACCGCTTCCTCGTGCTTTACGGTA
TCGCCGCTCCCGATTCGCAGCGCATCGCCTTCTATCGCCTTCTTGACGAGTTCTTCTGAGCGGGACTCTG
GGGTTCGAAATGACCGACCAAGCGACGCCCAACCTGCCATCACGAGATTTCGATTCCACCGCCGCCTTCT
ATGAAAGGTTGGGCTTCGGAATCGTTTTCCGGGACGCCGGCTGGATGATCCTCCAGCGCGGGGATCTCAT
GCTGGAGTTCTTCGCCCACCCTAGGGGGAGGCTAACTGAAACACGGAAGGAGACAATACCGGAAGGAACC
CGCGCTATGACGGCAATAAAAAGACAGAATAAAACGCACGGTGTTGGGTCGTTTGTTCATAAACGCGGGG
TTCGGTCCCAGGGCTGGCACTCTGTCGATACCCCACCGAGACCCCATTGGGGCCAATACGCCCGCGTTTC
TTCCTTTTCCCCACCCCACCCCCCAAGTTCGGGTGAAGGCCCAGGGCTCGCAGCCAACGTCGGGGCGGCA
GGCCCTGCCATAGCCTCAGGTTACTCATATATACTTTAGATTGATTTAAAACTTCATTTTTAATTTAAAA
GGATCTAGGTGAAGATCCTTTTTGATAATCTCATGACCAAAATCCCTTAACGTGAGTTTTCGTTCCACTG
AGCGTCAGACCCCGTAGAAAAGATCAAAGGATCTTCTTGAGATCCTTTTTTTCTGCGCGTAATCTGCTGC
TTGCAAACAAAAAAACCACCGCTACCAGCGGTGGTTTGTTTGCCGGATCAAGAGCTACCAACTCTTTTTC
CGAAGGTAACTGGCTTCAGCAGAGCGCAGATACCAAATACTGTCCTTCTAGTGTAGCCGTAGTTAGGCCA
CCACTTCAAGAACTCTGTAGCACCGCCTACATACCTCGCTCTGCTAATCCTGTTACCAGTGGCTGCTGCC
AGTGGCGATAAGTCGTGTCTTACCGGGTTGGACTCAAGACGATAGTTACCGGATAAGGCGCAGCGGTCGG
GCTGAACGGGGGGTTCGTGCACACAGCCCAGCTTGGAGCGAACGACCTACACCGAACTGAGATACCTACA
GCGTGAGCTATGAGAAAGCGCCACGCTTCCCGAAGGGAGAAAGGCGGACAGGTATCCGGTAAGCGGCAGG
GTCGGAACAGGAGAGCGCACGAGGGAGCTTCCAGGGGGAAACGCCTGGTATCTTTATAG
Features (pLannotate 1.2.2; 16 found; start..end, strand, type, name):
    253..274     +  protein_bind   CAP binding site: CAP binding activates transcription in the presence of cAMP. E. coli catabolite activator protein
    289..319     +  promoter       lac promoter: promoter for the E. coli lac operon
    327..343     +  protein_bind   lac operator: The lac repressor binds to the lac operator to inhibit transcription in E. coli. This inhibition can be relieved by adding lactose or isopropyl-β-D-thiogalactopyranoside (IPTG). lac repressor encoded by lacI
    388..406     +  promoter       T3 promoter: promoter for bacteriophage T3 RNA polymerase
    422..445     +  misc_feature   MCS (fragment): pBluescript multiple cloning site
    454..472     -  promoter       T7 promoter: promoter for bacteriophage T7 RNA polymerase
    480..635     +  CDS            lacZα (fragment): LacZα fragment of β-galactosidase; lacZ fragment
    640..658     +  rep_origin     f1 ori (fragment): f1 bacteriophage origin of replication; arrow indicates direction of (+) strand synthesis
    791..1219    -  rep_origin     f1 ori (sequence partly withheld): f1 bacteriophage origin of replication; arrow indicates direction of (+) strand synthesis
   1246..1350    +  promoter       AmpR promoter: bla
   1352..1709    +  promoter       SV40 promoter: SV40 enhancer and early promoter
   1744..2538    +  CDS            NeoR/KanR: aminoglycoside phosphotransferase from Tn5; aph(3')-II (or nptII); confers resistance to neomycin, kanamycin, and G418 (Geneticin®)
   2559..2711    +  CDS            ble (fragment): BLE_KLEPN - Experimental evidence at protein level: Swiss-Prot protein existence level 1. Binding protein with a strong affinity to the bleomycin family of antibiotics. Binds to CL990; an antimitotic-antibiotic compound. From Klebsiella pneumoniae.
   2770..2817    +  polyA_signal   HSV TK poly(A) signal: herpes simplex virus thymidine kinase polyadenylation signal (Cole and Stacy, 1985)
   2908..2924    -  polyA_signal   bGH poly(A) signal (fragment): bovine growth hormone polyadenylation signal
   3146..76      +  rep_origin     ori (across the origin): high-copy-number ColE1/pMB1/pBR322/pUC origin of replication
