>Addgene plasmid #99913 | pMulti-sgRNA-LacZ | addgene full sequence | sequence record 194884 | Addgene NGS Result
TCCTGTCGGGTTTCGCCACCTCTGACTTGAGCGTCGATTTTTGTGATGCTCGTCAGGGGGGCGGAGCCTA
TGGAAAAACGCCAGCAACGCGGCCTTTTGAATTCTGCCTTGTCTTCCTTCTGATCAATTCCGGCGCGTGC
GGCAATCCCTTTTTCACTGCATCCATGGCAGGACGTCCGCCGAGGCAGGCCAAGGCGACGAGGTGGTCGT
TGGAGACGACCGGTGGAAAGCGGGCAGTGAGCGCAACGCAATTAATGTGAGTTAGCTCACTCATTAGGCA
CCCCAGGCTTTACACTTTATGCTTCCGGCTCGTATGTTGTGTGGAATTGTGAGCGGATAACAATTTCACA
CAGGAAACAGCTATGACCATGATTACGCCAAGCGCGCAATTAACCCTCACTAAAGGGAACAAAAGCTGGA
GGACCTCGAGGGGGGGCCCGGTACCCAATTCGCCCTATAGTGAGTCGTATTACGCGCGCTCACTGGCCGT
CGTTTTACAACGTCGTGACTGGGAAAACCCTGGCGTTACCCAACTTAATCGCCTTGCAGCACATCCCCCT
TTCGCCAGCTGGCGTAATAGCGAAGAGGCCCGCACCGATCGCCCTTCCCAACAGTTGCGCAGCCTGAATG
GCGAATGGGACGCGCCCTGTAGCGGCGCCCGTCTCCAGGGGGGCACCCGTCAGTGCATTGCGCGATGCAT
GCACTGCCTCCATTGCGGTCACGCCGCCACGTTTTGCAATCTTGAAGACAACAGAAAGCTCGTAAATTGT
AAGCGTTAATATTTTGTTAAAATTCGCGTTAAATTTTTGTTAAATCAGCTCATTTTTTAACCAATAGGCC
GAAATCGGCAAAATCCCTTATAAATCAAAAGAATAGACCGAGATAGGGT
[37 nt withheld, positions 890-926]
AAAGAACGTGGACTCCAACGTCAAAGG
[49 nt withheld, positions 954-1002]
T
[91 nt withheld, positions 1004-1094]
G
[124 nt withheld, positions 1096-1219]
CAGGTGGCACTTTTCGGGGAAATGTGCGCGGAACCCCTATTTGTTTATTTTTCTAAATACATTCAAATAT
GTATCCGCTCATGAGACAATAACCCTGATAAATGCTTCAATAATATTGAAAAAGGAAGAGTCCTGAGGCG
GAAAGAACCAGCTGTGGAATGTGTGTCAGTTAGGGTGTGGAAAGTCCCCAGGCTCCCCAGCAGGCAGAAG
TATGCAAAGCATGCATCTCAATTAGTCAGCAACCAGGTGTGGAAAGTCCCCAGGCTCCCCAGCAGGCAGA
AGTATGCAAAGCATGCATCTCAATTAGTCAGCAACCATAGTCCCGCCCCTAACTCCGCCCATCCCGCCCC
TAACTCCGCCCAGTTCCGCCCATTCTCCGCCCCATGGCTGACTAATTTTTTTTATTTATGCAGAGGCCGA
GGCCGCCTCGGCCTCTGAGCTATTCCAGAAGTAGTGAGGAGGCTTTTTTGGAGGCCTAGGCTTTTGCAAA
GATCGATCAAGAGACAGGATGAGGATCGTTTCGCATGATTGAACAAGATGGATTGCACGCAGGTTCTCCG
GCCGCTTGGGTGGAGAGGCTATTCGGCTATGACTGGGCACAACAGACAATCGGCTGCTCTGATGCCGCCG
TGTTCCGGCTGTCAGCGCAGGGGCGCCCGGTTCTTTTTGTCAAGACCGACCTGTCCGGTGCCCTGAATGA
ACTGCAAGACGAGGCAGCGCGGCTATCGTGGCTGGCCACGACGGGCGTTCCTTGCGCAGCTGTGCTCGAC
GTTGTCACTGAAGCGGGAAGGGACTGGCTGCTATTGGGCGAAGTGCCGGGGCAGGATCTCCTGTCATCTC
ACCTTGCTCCTGCCGAGAAAGTATCCATCATGGCTGATGCAATGCGGCGGCTGCATACGCTTGATCCGGC
TACCTGCCCATTCGACCACCAAGCGAAACATCGCATCGAGCGAGCACGTACTCGGATGGAAGCCGGTCTT
GTCGATCAGGATGATCTGGACGAAGAGCATCAGGGGCTCGCGCCAGCCGAACTGTTCGCCAGGCTCAAGG
CGAGCATGCCCGACGGCGAGGATCTCGTCGTGACCCATGGCGATGCCTGCTTGCCGAATATCATGGTGGA
AAATGGCCGCTTTTCTGGATTCATCGACTGTGGCCGGCTGGGTGTGGCGGACCGCTATCAGGACATAGCG
TTGGCTACCCGTGATATTGCTGAAGAGCTTGGCGGCGAATGGGCTGACCGCTTCCTCGTGCTTTACGGTA
TCGCCGCTCCCGATTCGCAGCGCATCGCCTTCTATCGCCTTCTTGACGAGTTCTTCTGAGCGGGACTCTG
GGGTTCGAAATGACCGACCAAGCGACGCCCAACCTGCCATCACGAGATTTCGATTCCACCGCCGCCTTCT
ATGAAAGGTTGGGCTTCGGAATCGTTTTCCGGGACGCCGGCTGGATGATCCTCCAGCGCGGGGATCTCAT
GCTGGAGTTCTTCGCCCACCCTAGGGGGAGGCTAACTGAAACACGGAAGGAGACAATACCGGAAGGAACC
CGCGCTATGACGGCAATAAAAAGACAGAATAAAACGCACGGTGTTGGGTCGTTTGTTCATAAACGCGGGG
TTCGGTCCCAGGGCTGGCACTCTGTCGATACCCCACCGAGACCCCATTGGGGCCAATACGCCCGCGTTTC
TTCCTTTTCCCCACCCCACCCCCCAAGTTCGGGTGAAGGCCCAGGGCTCGCAGCCAACGTCGGGGCGGCA
GGCCCTGCCATAGCCTCAGGTTACTCATATATACTTTAGATTGATTTAAAACTTCATTTTTAATTTAAAA
GGATCTAGGTGAAGATCCTTTTTGATAATCTCATGACCAAAATCCCTTAACGTGAGTTTTCGTTCCACTG
AGCGTCAGACCCCGTAGAAAAGATCAAAGGATCTTCTTGAGATCCTTTTTTTCTGCGCGTAATCTGCTGC
TTGCAAACAAAAAAACCACCGCTACCAGCGGTGGTTTGTTTGCCGGATCAAGAGCTACCAACTCTTTTTC
CGAAGGTAACTGGCTTCAGCAGAGCGCAGATACCAAATACTGTTCTTCTAGTGTAGCCGTAGTTAGGCCA
CCACTTCAAGAACTCTGTAGCACCGCCTACATACCTCGCTCTGCTAATCCTGTTACCAGTGGCTGCTGCC
AGTGGCGATAAGTCGTGTCTTACCGGGTTGGACTCAAGACGATAGTTACCGGATAAGGCGCAGCGGTCGG
GCTGAACGGGGGGTTCGTGCACACAGCCCAGCTTGGAGCGAACGACCTACACCGAACTGAGATACCTACA
GCGTGAGCTATGAGAAAGCGCCACGCTTCCCGAAGGGAGAAAGGCGGACAGGTATCCGGTAAGCGGCAGG
GTCGGAACAGGAGAGCGCACGAGGGAGCTTCCAGGGGGAAACGCCTGGTATCTTTATAG
Features (pLannotate 1.2.2; 16 found; start..end, strand, type, name):
    253..274     +  protein_bind   CAP binding site: CAP binding activates transcription in the presence of cAMP. E. coli catabolite activator protein
    289..319     +  promoter       lac promoter: promoter for the E. coli lac operon
    327..343     +  protein_bind   lac operator: The lac repressor binds to the lac operator to inhibit transcription in E. coli. This inhibition can be relieved by adding lactose or isopropyl-β-D-thiogalactopyranoside (IPTG). lac repressor encoded by lacI
    388..406     +  promoter       T3 promoter: promoter for bacteriophage T3 RNA polymerase
    422..445     +  misc_feature   MCS (fragment): pBluescript multiple cloning site
    454..472     -  promoter       T7 promoter: promoter for bacteriophage T7 RNA polymerase
    480..635     +  CDS            lacZα (fragment): LacZα fragment of β-galactosidase; lacZ fragment
    640..658     +  rep_origin     f1 ori (fragment): f1 bacteriophage origin of replication; arrow indicates direction of (+) strand synthesis
    791..1219    -  rep_origin     f1 ori (sequence partly withheld): f1 bacteriophage origin of replication; arrow indicates direction of (+) strand synthesis
   1246..1350    +  promoter       AmpR promoter: bla
   1352..1709    +  promoter       SV40 promoter: SV40 enhancer and early promoter
   1744..2538    +  CDS            NeoR/KanR: aminoglycoside phosphotransferase from Tn5; aph(3')-II (or nptII); confers resistance to neomycin, kanamycin, and G418 (Geneticin®)
   2559..2711    +  CDS            ble (fragment): BLE_KLEPN - Experimental evidence at protein level: Swiss-Prot protein existence level 1. Binding protein with a strong affinity to the bleomycin family of antibiotics. Binds to CL990; an antimitotic-antibiotic compound. From Klebsiella pneumoniae.
   2770..2817    +  polyA_signal   HSV TK poly(A) signal: herpes simplex virus thymidine kinase polyadenylation signal (Cole and Stacy, 1985)
   2908..2924    -  polyA_signal   bGH poly(A) signal (fragment): bovine growth hormone polyadenylation signal
   3146..76      +  rep_origin     ori (across the origin): high-copy-number ColE1/pMB1/pBR322/pUC origin of replication
