[The description below was written by a language model from this plasmid's Addgene catalogue record and pLannotate feature annotations shown in this document.]
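Description:
pMulti-sgRNA-LacZ is an empty receptor (destination) plasmid built on the pEGFP-N1 backbone and intended for assembling several sgRNA expression units into a single mammalian CRISPR vector. It carries no insert as deposited. The 3.7 kb sequence retains the pEGFP-N1 maintenance elements: a high-copy ColE1/pUC-type origin for replication in E. coli, an f1 origin, and the dual-purpose NeoR/KanR cassette. In that cassette the Tn5 aminoglycoside phosphotransferase is driven by a bacterial (bla) promoter for kanamycin selection in bacteria and by the SV40 enhancer/early promoter, with an HSV TK polyadenylation signal, for G418 selection in mammalian cells. The short ble and bGH poly(A) matches are annotated only as fragments. No CMV promoter or EGFP coding sequence is annotated, which suggests the original expression cassette has been removed.

In its place sits a pBluescript-style lacZα screening cassette: a CAP binding site, lac promoter and lac operator, followed by a T3 promoter, a fragment of the multiple cloning site, an opposing T7 promoter, and a partial lacZα coding sequence. Such a cassette typically acts as a replaceable stuffer: replacing it with assembled sgRNA units abolishes α-complementation, so recombinants can be told from parental plasmid by blue/white screening. However, the record does not state the assembly method or the cloning sites used. No U6 or other sgRNA promoter, scaffold or Cas9 gene is annotated, so these elements presumably arrive with the incoming sgRNA cassettes or on separate plasmids. The associated work used multiplexed sgRNA expression for labelling nonrepetitive genomic loci and regulating endogenous genes.
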