Addgene plasmid #99913: pMulti-sgRNA-LacZ
Purpose: (Empty Backbone) Receptor plasmid for the assembly of multiple sgRNAs
Depositing lab: Yujie Sun. Depositing organization: Peking University. Publication: Multiplexed sgRNA Expression Allows Versatile Single Nonrepetitive DNA Labeling and Endogenous Gene Regulation. Shao S, Chang L, Sun Y, Hou Y, Fan X, Sun Y. ACS Synth Biol. 2017 Sep 7. doi: 10.1021/acssynbio.7b00268. PubMed 28849913.
Backbone
  Vector backbone: pEGFP-N1
  Vector type: Mammalian Expression, CRISPR
Growth in bacteria
  Bacterial resistance: Kanamycin, 50 μg/mL
  Growth temperature: 37°C
  Growth strain: DH5alpha
  Copy number: High Copy
Gene/Insert
  Gene/Insert name: None
Terms and licenses: Academic/Nonprofit Terms; Industry Terms: Not Available to Industry
How to cite: pMulti-sgRNA-LacZ was a gift from Yujie Sun (Addgene plasmid # 99913 ; http://n2t.net/addgene:99913 ; RRID:Addgene_99913)
